Addgene plasmid #107687: pCMV-dCpf1-BE-YEE
Purpose: Expresses dLbCpf1-BE-YEE in mammalian cells
Depositing lab: Jia Chen. Depositing organization: ShanghaiTech University. Publication: Base editing with a Cpf1-cytidine deaminase fusion. Li X, Wang Y, Liu Y, Yang B, Wang X, Wei J, Lu Z, Zhang Y, Wu J, Huang X, Yang L, Chen J. Nat Biotechnol. 2018 Mar 19. pii: nbt.4102. doi: 10.1038/nbt.4102. PubMed 29553573.
Backbone
  Vector backbone: CMV
  Vector type: Mammalian Expression
Growth in bacteria
  Bacterial resistance: Ampicillin, 100 μg/mL
  Growth temperature: 37°C
  Growth strain: DH5alpha
  Copy number: High Copy
Gene/Insert
  Gene/Insert name: dLbCpf1-BE-YEE (alt name: pCMV-SV40NLS-APOBEC1(W90Y/R126E/R132E)-XTEN-dLbCpf1(D832A/E1006A/D1125A)-SV40NLS-SGGS-UGI-SV40NLS)
  Species: R. norvegicus (rat); Lachnospiraceae bacterium Bacteriophage PBS2
  Insert size (bp): 4764
  Mutation: APOBEC1(W90Y/R126E/R132E), dLbCpf1(D832A/E925A/D1148A)
  Promoter: CMV
  Cloning method: Gibson Cloning
  Sequencing primers: 5′ CMV; 3′ BGH poly reverse
Resource information
  A portion of this plasmid was derived from a plasmid made by: derived from plasmid pCMV-BE3 (David Liu, Addgene plasmid # 73021)
Terms and licenses: Academic/Nonprofit Terms; Industry Terms: Not Available to Industry
Depositor comments: derived from plasmid pCMV-BE3 (David Liu, Addgene plasmid # 73021)
How to cite: pCMV-dCpf1-BE-YEE was a gift from Jia Chen (Addgene plasmid # 107687 ; http://n2t.net/addgene:107687 ; RRID:Addgene_107687)
