[The description below was written by a language model from this plasmid's Addgene catalogue record and pLannotate feature annotations shown in this document.]
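Description:
pCMV-dCpf1-BE-YEE is a mammalian expression plasmid of about 8.2 kb that produces a Cpf1-based cytidine base editor, built by Gibson cloning on a framework derived from the earlier pCMV-BE3 base editor plasmid. It is propagated in E. coli from a high-copy ColE1/pUC-type origin under ampicillin selection (AmpR with its own bla promoter). The remaining backbone annotations are small vestigial fragments (lac promoter/operator, lacI, SV40 promoter, MCS and bom remnants). No mammalian selection marker is annotated, which suits transient transfection.

The payload is a single 4.8 kb fusion open reading frame driven by the human CMV immediate-early enhancer and promoter and terminated by the bovine growth hormone polyadenylation signal; a T7 promoter lies just upstream of the coding region. According to the record, the fusion reads SV40 NLS, rat APOBEC1 cytidine deaminase, XTEN linker, catalytically dead Lachnospiraceae bacterium Cpf1 (dLbCpf1), SV40 NLS, an SGGS linker, the bacteriophage PBS2 uracil glycosylase inhibitor (UGI) and a final SV40 NLS. The automated feature table identifies APOBEC1 and UGI but leaves the large intervening dLbCpf1 region unannotated. The short segment after APOBEC1 that it labels as an ABE fragment sits where the XTEN linker is expected.

"YEE" refers to the W90Y/R126E/R132E substitutions in APOBEC1, a combination generally used to narrow the editing window. The nuclease-inactivating Cpf1 mutations are listed inconsistently in the record (D832A/E1006A/D1125A in the alternative name, D832A/E925A/D1148A in the mutation field). Guided by a separately supplied crRNA, the protein deaminates cytosines at Cpf1-targeted sites, while UGI blocks uracil excision to favour C-to-T conversion without double-strand breaks.
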