Features (pLannotate 1.2.2; 17 found; start..end, strand, type, name):
      6..385     +  enhancer       CMV enhancer: human cytomegalovirus immediate early enhancer
    386..589     +  promoter       CMV promoter: human cytomegalovirus (CMV) immediate early promoter
    631..649     +  promoter       T7 promoter: promoter for bacteriophage T7 RNA polymerase
    687..1373    +  CDS            Apobec1: ABEC1_RAT - Experimental evidence at protein level: Swiss-Prot protein existence level 1. Catalytic component of the apolipoprotein B mRNA editing enzyme complex which is responsible for the postranscriptional editing of a CAA codon for Gln to a UAA codon for stop in the APOB mRNA. May also play a role in the epigenetic regulation of gene expression by participating in DNA demethylation. From Rattus norvegicus (Rat).
   1374..1421    +  CDS            ABE(7.10) (fragment): adenine base editor comprising wild-type E. coli TadA fused to the evolved TadA*(7.10) mutant (Gaudelli et al., 2017)
   5145..5393    +  CDS            UGI: UNGI_BPPB2 - Experimental evidence at protein level: Swiss-Prot protein existence level 1. This protein binds specifically and reversibly to the host uracil-DNA glycosylase, preventing removal of uracil residues from PBS2 DNA by the host uracil-excision repair system. From Bacillus phage PBS2 (Bacteriophage PBS2).
   5481..5705    +  polyA_signal   bGH poly(A) signal: bovine growth hormone polyadenylation signal
   5709..5730    +  promoter       SV40 promoter (fragment): SV40 enhancer and early promoter
   5735..5751    +  misc_feature   MCS (fragment): pBluescript multiple cloning site
   5800..5816    -  protein_bind   lac operator: The lac repressor binds to the lac operator to inhibit transcription in E. coli. This inhibition can be relieved by adding lactose or isopropyl-β-D-thiogalactopyranoside (IPTG). lac repressor encoded by lacI
   5824..5854    -  promoter       lac promoter: promoter for the E. coli lac operon
   5869..5890    -  protein_bind   CAP binding site: CAP binding activates transcription in the presence of cAMP. E. coli catabolite activator protein
   5903..5995    -  CDS            lacI (fragment): lac repressor; lacI; The lac repressor binds to the lac operator to inhibit transcription in E. coli. This inhibition can be relieved by adding lactose or isopropyl-β-D-thiogalactopyranoside (IPTG).
   6178..6766    -  rep_origin     ori: high-copy-number ColE1/pMB1/pBR322/pUC origin of replication
   6937..7797    -  CDS            AmpR: β-lactamase; bla; confers resistance to ampicillin, carbenicillin, and related antibiotics
   7798..7902    -  promoter       AmpR promoter: bla
   7973..8017    -  misc_feature   bom (fragment): basis of mobility region from pBR322
>Addgene plasmid #107687 | pCMV-dCpf1-BE-YEE | addgene full sequence | sequence record 207602 | Addgene NGS Result
GCGTTGACATTGATTATTGACTAGTTATTAATAGTAATCAATTACGGGGTCATTAGTTCATAGCCCATAT
ATGGAGTTCCGCGTTACATAACTTACGGTAAATGGCCCGCCTGGCTGACCGCCCAACGACCCCCGCCCAT
TGACGTCAATAATGACGTATGTTCCCATAGTAACGCCAATAGGGACTTTCCATTGACGTCAATGGGTGGA
GTATTTACGGTAAACTGCCCACTTGGCAGTACATCAAGTGTATCATATGCCAAGTACGCCCCCTATTGAC
GTCAATGACGGTAAATGGCCCGCCTGGCATTATGCCCAGTACATGACCTTATGGGACTTTCCTACTTGGC
AGTACATCTACGTATTAGTCATCGCTATTACCATGGTGATGCGGTTTTGGCAGTACATCAATGGGCGTGG
ATAGCGGTTTGACTCACGGGGATTTCCAAGTCTCCACCCCATTGACGTCAATGGGAGTTTGTTTTGGCAC
CAAAATCAACGGGACTTTCCAAAATGTCGTAACAACTCCGCCCCATTGACGCAAATGGGCGGTAGGCGTG
TACGGTGGGAGGTCTATATAAGCAGAGCTGGTTTAGTGAACCGTCAGATCCGCTAGAGATCCGCGGCCGC
TAATACGACTCACTATAGGGAGAGCCGCCACCATGCCCAAGAAGAAGAGGAAAGTCATGAGCTCAGAGAC
TGGCCCAGTGGCTGTGGACCCCACATTGAGACGGCGGATCGAGCCCCATGAGTTTGAGGTATTCTTCGAT
CCGAGAGAGCTCCGCAAGGAGACCTGCCTGCTTTACGAAATTAATTGGGGGGGCCGGCACTCCATTTGGC
GACATACATCACAGAACACTAACAAGCACGTCGAAGTCAACTTCATCGAGAAGTTCACGACAGAAAGATA
TTTCTGTCCGAACACAAGGTGCAGCATTACCTGGTTTCTCAGCTACAGCCCATGCGGCGAATGTAGTAGG
GCCATCACTGAATTCCTGTCAAGGTATCCCCACGTCACTCTGTTTATTTACATCGCAAGGCTGTACCACC
ACGCTGACCCCGAAAATCGACAAGGCCTGGAGGATTTGATCTCTTCAGGTGTGACTATCCAAATTATGAC
TGAGCAGGAGTCAGGATACTGCTGGAGAAACTTTGTGAATTATAGCCCGAGTAATGAAGCCCACTGGCCT
AGGTATCCCCATCTGTGGGTACGACTGTACGTTCTTGAACTGTACTGCATCATACTGGGCCTGCCTCCTT
GTCTCAACATTCTGAGAAGGAAGCAGCCACAGCTGACATTCTTTACCATCGCTCTTCAGTCTTGTCATTA
CCAGCGACTGCCCCCACACATTCTCTGGGCCACCGGGTTGAAAAGCGGCAGCGAGACTCCCGGGACCTCA
GAGTCCGCCACACCCGAAAGTATGTCAAAGCTGGAGAAATTCACCAACTGTTATAGCCTGTCTAAGACCC
TGCGCTTCAAGGCAATCCCAGTGGGCAAGACACAAGAGAACATTGACAACAAACGGCTCCTGGTGGAGGA
TGAGAAGAGGGCTGAAGATTACAAGGGCGTTAAGAAGCTGCTGGATAGGTACTATCTGTCATTCATCAAC
GATGTCCTCCACAGTATCAAGCTGAAGAATCTGAACAATTACATTTCTCTGTTCCGGAAGAAGACACGGA
CCGAGAAGGAGAACAAAGAGCTGGAGAATCTGGAGATCAACCTGAGGAAAGAAATAGCTAAGGCTTTCAA
AGGGAACGAGGGTTACAAGTCCCTGTTCAAGAAAGACATTATCGAGACTATTCTGCCTGAGTTCCTGGAC
GATAAAGATGAGATCGCCCTCGTCAATTCCTTCAATGGGTTTACCACAGCCTTTACCGGCTTCTTCGACA
ATAGAGAGAATATGTTCTCTGAAGAGGCCAAATCCACTAGCATCGCCTTTCGCTGCATAAACGAGAACCT
GACTAGGTACATCAGCAATATGGACATCTTTGAGAAAGTCGATGCCATATTCGACAAACATGAGGTGCAG
GAGATTAAGGAGAAGATCCTGAACTCAGATTACGATGTCGAAGATTTCTTCGAGGGAGAGTTCTTCAACT
TCGTGCTCACACAAGAGGGCATTGATGTGTACAATGCAATCATTGGAGGGTTCGTGACAGAGAGTGGCGA
GAAGATAAAGGGCCTGAACGAGTATATCAACCTCTACAACCAGAAAACCAAGCAGAAACTGCCTAAGTTC
AAGCCACTGTACAAACAAGTGCTCTCAGATAGGGAAAGCCTGAGCTTCTACGGTGAAGGGTATACATCAG
ATGAAGAAGTGCTCGAAGTGTTCCGCAACACCCTCAATAAGAACAGTGAAATCTTCTCTTCAATCAAGAA
GCTGGAGAAACTGTTCAAGAATTTCGATGAGTACTCCTCTGCCGGAATCTTTGTGAAGAATGGCCCTGCA
ATATCCACTATTAGCAAAGACATCTTTGGCGAGTGGAACGTTATCAGGGATAAGTGGAATGCCGAGTACG
ATGATATTCATCTCAAGAAGAAAGCCGTGGTTACAGAGAAATACGAGGATGATAGACGCAAGAGCTTTAA
GAAGATTGGTAGCTTCTCTCTCGAACAGCTGCAGGAGTACGCCGACGCTGACCTGTCAGTCGTGGAGAAA
CTCAAGGAGATCATAATCCAGAAGGTGGATGAAATCTACAAAGTGTATGGAAGCTCTGAGAAACTCTTCG
ATGCAGACTTTGTTCTGGAGAAGAGTCTGAAGAAGAACGACGCAGTGGTTGCTATCATGAAGGACCTGCT
GGATTCTGTTAAGTCTTTCGAGAATTACATTAAGGCATTCTTTGGTGAAGGGAAGGAGACAAATAGGGAC
GAGAGCTTCTATGGCGACTTTGTTCTGGCCTACGACATCCTCCTCAAGGTTGACCACATCTATGACGCTA
TACGGAATTACGTTACCCAGAAGCCCTATAGCAAAGACAAGTTCAAGCTGTATTTCCAGAATCCACAGTT
TATGGGTGGGTGGGATAAAGACAAAGAAACAGATTACAGGGCCACTATCCTGCGGTACGGCAGCAAATAC
TATCTGGCTATCATGGATAAGAAGTACGCCAAATGCCTCCAGAAGATCGACAAGGACGACGTGAACGGTA
ACTACGAGAAGATCAATTACAAGCTCCTGCCAGGACCTAACAAGATGCTGCCCAAGGTGTTCTTCTCCAA
GAAATGGATGGCCTACTATAACCCAAGCGAGGACATTCAGAAGATATACAAGAATGGGACATTCAAGAAG
GGCGATATGTTCAACCTCAACGACTGCCACAAGCTGATTGATTTCTTCAAGGATAGCATTTCTCGCTATC
CCAAGTGGTCTAATGCATACGATTTCAACTTCAGCGAGACTGAGAAGTACAAAGACATCGCTGGCTTCTA
CCGGGAGGTGGAAGAGCAAGGCTATAAGGTGTCATTCGAATCCGCTTCTAAGAAGGAAGTGGATAAGCTC
GTGGAAGAGGGTAAGCTGTACATGTTCCAGATATACAACAAAGACTTCAGCGATAAGAGCCACGGCACTC
CAAACCTCCATACTATGTATTTCAAGCTGCTGTTTGACGAGAACAACCACGGACAGATTAGGCTGTCAGG
AGGCGCAGAACTCTTCATGCGCAGAGCTTCACTGAAGAAGGAGGAACTCGTTGTCCACCCAGCCAATAGC
CCTATAGCCAATAAGAATCCAGACAATCCTAAGAAAACCACTACTCTGTCTTACGATGTGTATAAGGATA
AGAGATTCTCTGAAGATCAGTACGAACTGCACATACCCATTGCCATTAACAAGTGCCCTAAGAACATCTT
CAAGATTAACACAGAGGTTAGAGTGCTCCTGAAACACGACGATAACCCTTATGTTATAGGCATTGCTCGC
GGAGAGAGAAACCTGCTGTACATCGTCGTGGTGGACGGCAAAGGCAACATCGTGGAACAGTACAGTCTCA
ATGAAATCATTAACAATTTCAACGGAATCCGCATTAAGACCGACTACCATTCTCTCCTCGACAAGAAGGA
GAAAGAAAGGTTCGAAGCAAGACAGAATTGGACAAGTATAGAGAATATCAAAGAACTGAAGGCTGGGTAC
ATCTCTCAGGTTGTGCACAAGATATGTGAGCTGGTGGAGAAGTACGACGCTGTTATCGCCCTCGCGGACC
TGAATAGCGGCTTCAAGAACTCCAGGGTGAAGGTGGAGAAGCAGGTGTATCAGAAGTTCGAGAAGATGCT
GATCGACAAGCTCAACTATATGGTGGACAAGAAATCCAATCCTTGCGCTACTGGTGGAGCCCTGAAGGGC
TATCAAATCACCAATAAGTTCGAATCTTTCAAGTCTATGAGCACCCAGAATGGCTTCATCTTCTACATAC
CCGCATGGCTGACATCCAAGATTGATCCCTCTACCGGATTTGTTAATCTGCTCAAGACTAAGTACACCTC
TATTGCTGACTCAAAGAAGTTCATATCATCATTTGACCGCATCATGTACGTGCCAGAAGAGGACCTGTTC
GAGTTTGCCCTGGATTACAAGAATTTCTCTCGGACTGACGCCGACTACATCAAGAAGTGGAAGCTCTACT
CTTATGGTAATCGGATTCGCATATTCCGCAATCCCAAGAAGAATAACGTGTTCGATTGGGAGGAAGTTTG
CCTCACCAGCGCTTACAAGGAGCTGTTCAATAAGTATGGGATTAACTACCAGCAGGGCGACATAAGAGCC
CTGCTGTGCGAACAATCTGATAAGGCATTCTATTCCTCTTTCATGGCACTGATGTCACTGATGCTGCAAA
TGCGCAATTCCATCACCGGAAGAACAGACGTGGCCTTTCTGATCTCTCCTGTCAAGAACTCAGATGGCAT
CTTCTACGATTCCCGCAACTATGAAGCACAGGAGAATGCTATCCTGCCTAAGAATGCCGATGCAAATGGA
GCCTATAACATCGCCAGAAAGGTCCTCTGGGCCATAGGACAATTCAAGAAAGCTGAAGATGAGAAGCTGG
ACAAGGTGAAGATCGCCATTTCAAACAAAGAGTGGCTCGAATATGCTCAGACCTCAGTGAAGCATGGATC
ACCCAAGAAGAAACGGAAAGTGTCTGGTGGTTCTACTAATCTGTCAGATATTATTGAAAAGGAGACCGGT
AAGCAACTGGTTATCCAGGAATCCATCCTCATGCTCCCAGAGGAGGTGGAAGAAGTCATTGGGAACAAGC
CGGAAAGCGATATACTCGTGCACACCGCCTACGACGAGAGCACCGACGAGAATGTCATGCTTCTGACTAG
CGACGCCCCTGAATACAAGCCTTGGGCTCTGGTCATACAGGATAGCAACGGTGAGAACAAGATTAAGATG
CTCTCTGGTGGTTCTCCCAAGAAGAAGAGGAAAGTCTAACCGGTCATCATCACCATCACCATTGAGTTTA
AACCCGCTGATCAGCCTCGACTGTGCCTTCTAGTTGCCAGCCATCTGTTGTTTGCCCCTCCCCCGTGCCT
TCCTTGACCCTGGAAGGTGCCACTCCCACTGTCCTTTCCTAATAAAATGAGGAAATTGCATCGCATTGTC
TGAGTAGGTGTCATTCTATTCTGGGGGGTGGGGTGGGGCAGGACAGCAAGGGGGAGGATTGGGAAGACAA
TAGCAGGCATGCTGGGGATGCGGTGGGCTCTATGGCTTCTGAGGCGGAAAGAACCAGCTGGGGCTCGATA
CCGTCGACCTCTAGCTAGAGCTTGGCGTAATCATGGTCATAGCTGTTTCCTGTGTGAAATTGTTATCCGC
TCACAATTCCACACAACATACGAGCCGGAAGCATAAAGTGTAAAGCCTAGGGTGCCTAATGAGTGAGCTA
ACTCACATTAATTGCGTTGCGCTCACTGCCCGCTTTCCAGTCGGGAAACCTGTCGTGCCAGCTGCATTAA
TGAATCGGCCAACGCGCGGGGAGAGGCGGTTTGCGTATTGGGCGCTCTTCCGCTTCCTCGCTCACTGACT
CGCTGCGCTCGGTCGTTCGGCTGCGGCGAGCGGTATCAGCTCACTCAAAGGCGGTAATACGGTTATCCAC
AGAATCAGGGGATAACGCAGGAAAGAACATGTGAGCAAAAGGCCAGCAAAAGGCCAGGAACCGTAAAAAG
GCCGCGTTGCTGGCGTTTTTCCATAGGCTCCGCCCCCCTGACGAGCATCACAAAAATCGACGCTCAAGTC
AGAGGTGGCGAAACCCGACAGGACTATAAAGATACCAGGCGTTTCCCCCTGGAAGCTCCCTCGTGCGCTC
TCCTGTTCCGACCCTGCCGCTTACCGGATACCTGTCCGCCTTTCTCCCTTCGGGAAGCGTGGCGCTTTCT
CATAGCTCACGCTGTAGGTATCTCAGTTCGGTGTAGGTCGTTCGCTCCAAGCTGGGCTGTGTGCACGAAC
CCCCCGTTCAGCCCGACCGCTGCGCCTTATCCGGTAACTATCGTCTTGAGTCCAACCCGGTAAGACACGA
CTTATCGCCACTGGCAGCAGCCACTGGTAACAGGATTAGCAGAGCGAGGTATGTAGGCGGTGCTACAGAG
TTCTTGAAGTGGTGGCCTAACTACGGCTACACTAGAAGAACAGTATTTGGTATCTGCGCTCTGCTGAAGC
CAGTTACCTTCGGAAAAAGAGTTGGTAGCTCTTGATCCGGCAAACAAACCACCGCTGGTAGCGGTGGTTT
TTTTGTTTGCAAGCAGCAGATTACGCGCAGAAAAAAAGGATCTCAAGAAGATCCTTTGATCTTTTCTACG
GGGTCTGACGCTCAGTGGAACGAAAACTCACGTTAAGGGATTTTGGTCATGAGATTATCAAAAAGGATCT
TCACCTAGATCCTTTTAAATTAAAAATGAAGTTTTAAATCAATCTAAAGTATATATGAGTAAACTTGGTC
TGACAGTTACCAATGCTTAATCAGTGAGGCACCTATCTCAGCGATCTGTCTATTTCGTTCATCCATAGTT
GCCTGACTCCCCGTCGTGTAGATAACTACGATACGGGAGGGCTTACCATCTGGCCCCAGTGCTGCAATGA
TACCGCGAGACCCACGCTCACCGGCTCCAGATTTATCAGCAATAAACCAGCCAGCCGGAAGGGCCGAGCG
CAGAAGTGGTCCTGCAACTTTATCCGCCTCCATCCAGTCTATTAATTGTTGCCGGGAAGCTAGAGTAAGT
AGTTCGCCAGTTAATAGTTTGCGCAACGTTGTTGCCATTGCTACAGGCATCGTGGTGTCACGCTCGTCGT
TTGGTATGGCTTCATTCAGCTCCGGTTCCCAACGATCAAGGCGAGTTACATGATCCCCCATGTTGTGCAA
AAAAGCGGTTAGCTCCTTCGGTCCTCCGATCGTTGTCAGAAGTAAGTTGGCCGCAGTGTTATCACTCATG
GTTATGGCAGCACTGCATAATTCTCTTACTGTCATGCCATCCGTAAGATGCTTTTCTGTGACTGGTGAGT
ACTCAACCAAGTCATTCTGAGAATAGTGTATGCGGCGACCGAGTTGCTCTTGCCCGGCGTCAATACGGGA
TAATACCGCGCCACATAGCAGAACTTTAAAAGTGCTCATCATTGGAAAACGTTCTTCGGGGCGAAAACTC
TCAAGGATCTTACCGCTGTTGAGATCCAGTTCGATGTAACCCACTCGTGCACCCAACTGATCTTCAGCAT
CTTTTACTTTCACCAGCGTTTCTGGGTGAGCAAAAACAGGAAGGCAAAATGCCGCAAAAAAGGGAATAAG
GGCGACACGGAAATGTTGAATACTCATACTCTTCCTTTTTCAATATTATTGAAGCATTTATCAGGGTTAT
TGTCTCATGAGCGGATACATATTTGAATGTATTTAGAAAAATAAACAAATAGGGGTTCCGCGCACATTTC
CCCGAAAAGTGCCACCTGACGTCGACGGATCGGGAGATCGATCTCCCGATCCCCTAGGGTCGACTCTCAG
TACAATCTGCTCTGATGCCGCATAGTTAAGCCAGTATCTGCTCCCTGCTTGTGTGTTGGAGGTCGCTGAG
TAGTGCGCGAGCAAAATTTAAGCTACAACAAGGCAAGGCTTGACCGACAATTGCATGAAGAATCTGCTTA
GGGTTAGGCGTTTTGCGCTGCTTCGCGATGTACGGGCCAGATATAC
